>Addgene plasmid #175115 | pLV Ndc1-V5 | addgene full sequence | sequence record 351773 | Addgene NGS Result
TGGAAGGGCTAATTCACTCCCAAAGAAGACAAGATATCCTTGATCTGTGGATCTACCACACACAAGGCTA
CTTCCCTGATTAGCAGAACTACACACCAGGGCCAGGGGTCAGATATCCACTGACCTTTGGATGGTGCTAC
AAGCTAGTACCAGTTGAGCCAGATAAGGTAGAAGAGGCCAATAAAGGAGAGAACACCAGCTTGTTACACC
CTGTGAGCCTGCATGGGATGGATGACCCGGAGAGAGAAGTGTTAGAGTGGAGGTTTGACAGCCGCCTAGC
ATTTCATCACGTGGCCCGAGAGCTGCATCCGGAGTACTTCAAGAACTGCTGATATCGAGCTTGCTACAAG
GGACTTTCCGCTGGGGACTTTCCAGGGAGGCGTGGCCTGGGCGGGACTGGGGAGTGGCGAGCCCTCAGAT
CCTGCATATAAGCAGCTGCTTTTTGCCTGTACTGGGTCTCTCTGGTTAGACCAGATCTGAGCCTGGGAGC
TCTCTGGCTAACTAGGGAACCCACTGCTTAAGCCTCAATAAAGCTTGCCTTGAGTGCTTCAAGTAGTGTG
TGCCCGTCTGTTGTGTGACTCTGGTAACTAGAGATCCCTCAGACCCTTTTAGTCAGTGTGGAAAATCTCT
AGCAGTGGCGCCCGAACAGGGACTTGAAAGCGAAAGGGAAACCAGAGGAGCTCTCTCGACGCAGGACTCG
GCTTGCTGAAGCGCGCACGGCAAGAGGCGAGGGGCGGCGACTGGTGAGTACGCCAAAAATTTTGACTAGC
GGAGGCTAGAAGGAGAGAGATGGGTGCGAGAGCGTCAGTATTAAGCGGGGGAGAATTAGATCGCGATGGG
AAAAAATTCGGTTAAGGCCAGGGGGAAAGAAAAAATATAAATTAAAACATATAGTATGGGCAAGCAGGGA
GCTAGAACGATTCGCAGTTAATCCTGGCCTGTTAGAAACATCAGAAGGCTGTAGACAAATACTGGGACAG
CTACAACCATCCCTTCAGACAGGATCAGAAGAACTTAGATCATTATATAATACAGTAGCAACCCTCTATT
GTGTGCATCAAAGGATAGAGATAAAAGACACCAAGGAAGCTTTAGACAAGATAGAGGAAGAGCAAAACAA
AAGTAAGACCACCGCACAGCAAGCGGCCGGCCGCTGATCTTCAGACCTGGAGGAGGAGATATGAGGGACA
ATTGGAGAAGTGAATTATATAAATATAAAGTAGTAAAAATTGAACCATTAGGAGTAGCACCCACCAAGGC
AAAGAGAAGAGTGGTGCAGAGAGAAAAAAGAGCAGTGGGAATAGGAGCTTTGTTCCTTGGGTTCTTGGGA
GCAGCAGGAAGCACTATGGGCGCAGCGTCAATGACGCTGACGGTACAGGCCAGACAATTATTGTCTGGTA
TAGTGCAGCAGCAGAACAATTTGCTGAGGGCTATTGAGGCGCAACAGCATCTGTTGCAACTCACAGTCTG
GGGCATCAAGCAGCTCCAGGCAAGAATCCTGGCTGTGGAAAGATACCTAAAGGATCAACAGCTCCTGGGG
ATTTGGGGTTGCTCTGGAAAACTCATTTGCACCACTGCTGTGCCTTGGAATGCTAGTTGGAGTAATAAAT
CTCTGGAACAGATTTGGAATCACACGACCTGGATGGAGTGGGACAGAGAAATTAACAATTACACAAGCTT
AATACACTCCTTAATTGAAGAATCGCAAAACCAGCAAGAAAAGAATGAACAAGAATTATTGGAATTAGAT
AAATGGGCAAGTTTGTGGAATTGGTTTAACATAACAAATTGGCTGTGGTATATAAAATTATTCATAATGA
TAGTAGGAGGCTTGGTAGGTTTAAGAATAGTTTTTGCTGTACTTTCTATAGTGAATAGAGTTAGGCAGGG
ATATTCACCATTATCGTTTCAGACCCACCTCCCAACCCCGAGGGGACCCGACAGGCCCGAAGGAATAGAA
GAAGAAGGTGGAGAGAGAGACAGAGACAGATCCATTCGATTAGTGAACGGATCTCGACGGTATCGCCTTT
AAAAGAAAAGGGGGGATTGGGGGGTACAGTGCAGGGGAAAGAATAGTAGACATAATAGCAACAGACATAC
AAACTAAAGAATTACAAAAACAAATTACAAAAATTCAAAATTTTCGGGTTTATTACAGGGACAGCAGAGA
TCCAGTTTATCGATGAGGCCCTTTCGTCTTCACTCGAGGTGCCCGTCAGTGGGCAGAGCGCACATCGCCC
ACAGTCCCCGAGAAGTTGGGGGGAGGGGTCGGCAATTGAACCGGTGCCTAGAGAAGGTGGCGCGGGGTAA
ACTGGGAAAGTGATGTCGTGTACTGGCTCCGCCTTTTTCCCGAGGGTGGGGGAGAACCGTATATAAGTGC
AGTAGTCGCCGTGAACGTTCTTTTTCGCAACGGGTTTGCCGCCAGAACACAGGTAAGTGCCGTGTGTGGT
TCCCGCGGGCCTGGCCTCTTTACGGGTTATGGCCCTTGCGTGCCTTGAATTACTTCCACCTGGCTGCAGT
ACGTGATTCTTGATCCCGAGCTTCGGGTTGGAAGTGGGTGGGAGAGTTCGAGGCCTTGCGCTTAAGGAGC
CCCTTCGCCTCGTGCTTGAGTTGAGGCCTGGCCTGGGCGCTGGGGCCGCCGCGTGCGAATCTGGTGGCAC
CTTCGCGCCTGTCTCGCTGCTTTCGATAAGTCTCTAGCCATTTAAAATTTTTGATGACCTGCTGCGACGC
TTTTTTTCTGGCAAGATAGTCTTGTAAATGCGGGCCAAGATCTGCACACTGGTATTTCGGTTTTTGGGGC
CGCGGGCGGCGACGGGGCCCGTGCGTCCCAGCGCACATGTTCGGCGAGGCGGGGCCTGCGAGCGCGGCCA
CCGAGAATCGGACGGGGGTAGTCTCAAGCTGGCCGGCCTGCTCTGGTGCCTGGCCTCGCGCCGCCGTGTA
TCGCCCCGCCCTGGGCGGCAAGGCTGGCCCGGTCGGCACCAGTTGCGTGAGCGGAAAGATGGCCGCTTCC
CGGCCCTGCTGCAGGGAGCTCAAAATGGAGGACGCGGCGCTCGGGAGAGCGGGCGGGTGAGTCACCCACA
CAAAGGAAAAGGGCCTTTCCGTCCTCAGCCGTCGCTTCATGTGACTCCACGGAGTACCGGGCGCCGTCCA
GGCACCTCGATTAGTTCTCGAGCTTTTGGAGTACGTCGTCTTTAGGTTGGGGGGAGGGGTTTTATGCGAT
GGAGTTTCCCCACACTGAGTGGGTGGAGACTGAAGTTAGGCCAGCTTGGCACTTGATGTAATTCTCCTTG
GAATTTGCCCTTTTTGAGTTTGGATCTTGGTTCATTCTCAAGCCTCAGACAGTGGTTCAAAGTTTTTTTC
TTCCATTTCAGGTGTCGTGAGGATCCGCCATCGGCCCGCCCGCCGCCATGGCCACGGCTGCGAGCGGGCC
CTGCGCCGGCGGGTCGCCGCGGGACATCCTTTGGCGCGTTTTGGGTTGGAGGATAGTTACCAGCATCGTT
TGGTCAGTAGTGCTTCTACCCGTCTGCATCACAGCCTTTATAGTCTTAAGCAGCATCAATTTATTCCACC
CTATACAGTGGCTGTCAGATTCTTGCAATGACTTCTATAGTTCCCAAGTCATCTTTCACCTCCTGCTGCT
GGCCGTGGTCATTATAATAATAAGTATTTTCAATGTGGAATTCTATACAGTTGTGCCCTCCATATCCGGC
TCCAGACTGGCCCTGATAGCGCGGATCCTGCATCCCCAGCAGCTCACGCACTCCTTCATCCACGCCGCGA
TGGGAATGGCTGTGGCTTGGTGTGCGGCCATCATGACCAAGGGCCAGTACAGCTCTCTCGTGGTTCCCTG
CACTGGAACTGAGAGCTTAGATAGCCCTGCTGCTCAGACCTGCTTGAATGAATATCATCTGTTTTTCCTA
CTGTCCGGAGCATTCATGGGCTATAGCTATAGTCTTCTGTATTTCATTAACAACATGAATTATCTCCCGT
TTCCTATTATACAGCAGTACAAATTTTTGCGTTTCCGGAGATCTCTCCTCTTACTAGTTAAACATAGCTG
TGTGGAATCCCTGTTCATGGTCAGAAATTTCTGCATTGTGTATTATTTTTTTGGCCATATTCCCAAAGCA
TGGATTAGCACTGCTCTGGACCTTCACACAGATGAGCAGGCTCACAGGCCTCTTGACACGATAGGCGGTC
TCCTGAACGTCTCATTACTCTACCACGTCTGGCTGTGTGGCGTCTTCCTCTTGGTGACTTGGTATAGCTC
ATGGATACTCTTCAAAATCTATGCCACCGAGGCGCATGTGTTCCCTGTTCAGCCGCCTTTTGCAGAAGCC
TCAGATGAATGCCTTCCTAAAGTCTTAAACAGCAACCCCCCACGCATCGTAAAGTATTTGGCCTTACAGG
ACCTGATGCTGCTTTCTCAATATTCTCCTTCTCGGAGGCAAGAAGTTTTCAGTCTCAGCCAACCAGGTGG
ACATCCCCACAATTGGACTGCTATTTCGAGGGAGTGTTTGAATCTTTTAAATGATATGACTCAGAAACTG
GTTCTCTACCAAGAAGCTGCTGCTACAAATGGGAGGATGTATTCATCATACTCAGTGGAACCCAAGAAAC
TGAGCTCTGCAGAAGAAACTGCTTTTCAGACTCCAAAACCTAGTCAGACGCCTTCCGTGCCGCCGTTAGT
TAAAACTTCACTGTTTTCTCCAAAATTATCTACACCCAATGTTTCAAGTCCTTTTGGGACCCCGTTTGGC
TCCAGCGTAGTGAACCGAATGGCTGGAATTCTTGATGTAAACCCCTTCTCTGGGTCTCCCCAAAGTCCTC
AGCTCATAAGAAGAGGACCGAGGCTGTGGACTCACACTTCTGATCAACAAGTGTCTGCAATTTCTAACCC
ATCTCCTTGCGCCTCTGTTACTGCTGAGGGTAAGACAGTGAGACAGCCCAGTGTGATCTACTCGTGGATT
CAGAATAAACGAGAACAGATTAAGAATTTCTTGTCAAAACGGGTGCTGATAATGTACTTTTTCAGTAAGC
ACCCAGAGGCCTCCATTCAGGCTGTTTTTTCAGATGCCCAAATGCATATTTGGGCTTTAGAAGGTCTGTC
TCACTTAGTAGCAGCGTCATTTACAGAAGATAGATTTGGAGTTGTCCAGACCACACTCCCAGCTATCCTT
CATACGCTGTTGACTCTGCAGGAGGCTGTCGACAAGTACTTCAAGCTGCCTCATGCTTCTAGTAAACCAC
CCCGAGCTTCAGGAAGCCTTGTGGACACGTCCTACAAAACATTGAGATTTGCTTTCAGGGCCTCCCTGAA
AACCGCTATCTACCGTATAACCACCACGTTTGGTGAACATCTGAACGCTGTGCAGGCATCTGCAGAACAT
CAGAAAAGACTTCAGCAATTCTTGGAGTTCAAAGAAGGTGGGCCGGGCGGGGGTGGCGGGGGAGGTAAGC
CTATCCCTAACCCTCTCCTCGGTCTCGATTCTACGTGAGTTTAAACTTCGAAACGCGTGAATTCCTCGAG
GGCGGCCGCTCTAGAGTCGACGGGCCGCGGTAACAATTGTTAACTAACTTAAGCTAGCAACGGTTTCCCT
CTAGCGGGATCAATTCCGCCCCCCCCCCCTAACGTTACTGGCCGAAGCCGCTTGGAATAAGGCCGGTGTG
CGTTTGTCTATATGTTATTTTCCACCATATTGCCGTCTTTTGGCAATGTGAGGGCCCGGAAACCTGGCCC
TGTCTTCTTGACGAGCATTCCTAGGGGTCTTTCCCCTCTCGCCAAAGGAATGCAAGGTCTGTTGAATGTC
GTGAAGGAAGCAGTTCCTCTGGAAGCTTCTTGAAGACAAACAACGTCTGTAGCGACCCTTTGCAGGCAGC
GGAACCCCCCACCTGGCGACAGGTGCCTCTGCGGCCAAAAGCCACGTGTATAAGATACACCTGCAAAGGC
GGCACAACCCCAGTGCCACGTTGTGAGTTGGATAGTTGTGGAAAGAGTCAAATGGCTCTCCTCAAGCGTA
TTCAACAAGGGGCTGAAGGATGCCCAGAAGGTACCCCATTGTATGGGATCTGATCTGGGGCCTCGGTGCA
CATGCTTTACATGTGTTTAGTCGAGGTTAAAAAAACGTCTAGGCCCCCCGAACCACGGGGACGTGGTTTT
CCTTTGAAAAACACGATAATACCATGACCGAGTACAAGCCCACGGTGCGCCTCGCCACCCGCGACGACGT
CCCCAGGGCCGTACGCACCCTCGCCGCCGCGTTCGCCGACTACCCCGCCACGCGCCACACCGTCGATCCG
GACCGCCACATCGAGCGGGTCACCGAGCTGCAAGAACTCTTCCTCACGCGCGTCGGGCTCGACATCGGCA
AGGTGTGGGTCGCGGACGACGGCGCCGCGGTGGCGGTCTGGACCACGCCGGAGAGCGTCGAAGCGGGGGC
GGTGTTCGCCGAGATCGGCCCGCGCATGGCCGAGTTGAGCGGTTCCCGGCTGGCCGCGCAGCAACAGATG
GAAGGCCTCCTGGCGCCGCACCGGCCCAAGGAGCCCGCGTGGTTCCTGGCCACCGTCGGCGTCTCGCCCG
ACCACCAGGGCAAGGGTCTGGGCAGCGCCGTCGTGCTCCCCGGAGTGGAGGCGGCCGAGCGCGCCGGGGT
GCCCGCCTTCCTGGAGACCTCCGCGCCCCGCAACCTCCCCTTCTACGAGCGGCTCGGCTTCACCGTCACC
GCCGACGTCGAGGTGCCCGAAGGACCGCGCACCTGGTGCATGACCCGCAAGCCCGGTGCCTGACCCGGGC
GGGGCGCGTCTGGAACAATCAACCTCTGGATTACAAAATTTGTGAAAGATTGACTGGTATTCTTAACTAT
GTTGCTCCTTTTACGCTATGTGGATACGCTGCTTTAATGCCTTTGTATCATGCTATTGCTTCCCGTATGG
CTTTCATTTTCTCCTCCTTGTATAAATCCTGGTTGCTGTCTCTTTATGAGGAGTTGTGGCCCGTTGTCAG
GCAACGTGGCGTGGTGTGCACTGTGTTTGCTGACGCAACCCCCACTGGTTGGGGCATTGCCACCACCTGT
CAGCTCCTTTCCGGGACTTTCGCTTTCCCCCTCCCTATTGCCACGGCGGAACTCATCGCCGCCTGCCTTG
CCCGCTGCTGGACAGGGGCTCGGCTGTTGGGCACTGACAATTCCGTGGTGTTGTCGGGGAAGCTGACGTC
CTTTCCATGGCTGCTCGCCTGTGTTGCCACCTGGATTCTGCGCGGGACGTCCTTCTGCTACGTCCCTTCG
GCCCTCAATCCAGCGGACCTTCCTTCCCGCGGCCTGCTGCCGGCTCTGCGGCCTCTTCCGCGTCTTCGCC
TTCGCCCTCAGACGAGTCGGATCTCCCTTTGGGCCGCCTCCCCGCCTGGAATTAATTCTGCAGTCGAGAC
CTAGAAAAACATGGAGCAATCACAAGTAGCAATACAGCAGCTACCAATGCTGATTGTGCCTGGCTAGAAG
CACAAGAGGAGGAGGAGGTGGGTTTTCCAGTCACACCTCAGGTACCTTTAAGACCAATGACTTACAAGGC
AGCTGTAGATCTTAGCCACTTTTTAAAAGAAAAGAGGGGACTGGAAGGGCTAATTCACTCCCAACGAAGA
CAAGATATCCTTGATCTGTGGATCTACCACACACAAGGCTACTTCCCTGATTAGCAGAACTACACACCAG
GGCCAGGGGTCAGATATCCACTGACCTTTGGATGGTGCTACAAGCTAGTACCAGTTGAGCCAGATAAGGT
AGAAGAGGCCAATAAAGGAGAGAACACCAGCTTGTTACACCCTGTGAGCCTGCATGGGATGGATGACCCG
GAGAGAGAAGTGTTAGAGTGGAGGTTTGACAGCCGCCTAGCATTTCATCACGTGGCCCGAGAGCTGCATC
CGGAGTACTTCAAGAACTGCTGATATCGAGCTTGCTACAAGGGACTTTCCGCTGGGGACTTTCCAGGGAG
GCGTGGCCTGGGCGGGACTGGGGAGTGGCGAGCCCTCAGATCCTGCATATAAGCAGCTGCTTTTTGCCTG
TACTGGGTCTCTCTGGTTAGACCAGATCTGAGCCTGGGAGCTCTCTGGCTAACTAGGGAACCCACTGCTT
AAGCCTCAATAAAGCTTGCCTTGAGTGCTTCAAGTAGTGTGTGCCCGTCTGTTGTGTGACTCTGGTAACT
AGAGATCCCTCAGACCCTTTTAGTCAGTGTGGAAAATCTCTAGCAGTAGTAGTTCATGTCATCTTATTAT
TCAGTATTTATAACTTGCAAAGAAATGAATATCAGAGAGTGAGAGGCCTTGACATTGCTAGCGTTTACCG
TCGACCTCTAGCTAGAGCTTGGCGTAATCATGGTCATAGCTGTTTCCTGTGTGAAATTGTTATCCGCTCA
CAATTCCACACAACATACGAGCCGGAAGCATAAAGTGTAAAGCCTGGGGTGCCTAATGAGTGAGCTAACT
CACATTAATTGCGTTGCGCTCACTGCCCGCTTTCCAGTCGGGAAACCTGTCGTGCCAGCTGCATTAATGA
ATCGGCCAACGCGCGGGGAGAGGCGGTTTGCGTATTGGGCGCTCTTCCGCTTCCTCGCTCACTGACTCGC
TGCGCTCGGTCGTTCGGCTGCGGCGAGCGGTATCAGCTCACTCAAAGGCGGTAATACGGTTATCCACAGA
ATCAGGGGATAACGCAGGAAAGAACATGTGAGCAAAAGGCCAGCAAAAGGCCAGGAACCGTAAAAAGGCC
GCGTTGCTGGCGTTTTTCCATAGGCTCCGCCCCCCTGACGAGCATCACAAAAATCGACGCTCAAGTCAGA
GGTGGCGAAACCCGACAGGACTATAAAGATACCAGGCGTTTCCCCCTGGAAGCTCCCTCGTGCGCTCTCC
TGTTCCGACCCTGCCGCTTACCGGATACCTGTCCGCCTTTCTCCCTTCGGGAAGCGTGGCGCTTTCTCAT
AGCTCACGCTGTAGGTATCTCAGTTCGGTGTAGGTCGTTCGCTCCAAGCTGGGCTGTGTGCACGAACCCC
CCGTTCAGCCCGACCGCTGCGCCTTATCCGGTAACTATCGTCTTGAGTCCAACCCGGTAAGACACGACTT
ATCGCCACTGGCAGCAGCCACTGGTAACAGGATTAGCAGAGCGAGGTATGTAGGCGGTGCTACAGAGTTC
TTGAAGTGGTGGCCTAACTACGGCTACACTAGAAGAACAGTATTTGGTATCTGCGCTCTGCTGAAGCCAG
TTACCTTCGGAAAAAGAGTTGGTAGCTCTTGATCCGGCAAACAAACCACCGCTGGTAGCGGTGGTTTTTT
TGTTTGCAAGCAGCAGATTACGCGCAGAAAAAAAGGATCTCAAGAAGATCCTTTGATCTTTTCTACGGGG
TCTGACGCTCAGTGGAACGAAAACTCACGTTAAGGGATTTTGGTCATGAGATTATCAAAAAGGATCTTCA
CCTAGATCCTTTTAAATTAAAAATGAAGTTTTAAATCAATCTAAAGTATATATGAGTAAACTTGGTCTGA
CAGTTACCAATGCTTAATCAGTGAGGCACCTATCTCAGCGATCTGTCTATTTCGTTCATCCATAGTTGCC
TGACTCCCCGTCGTGTAGATAACTACGATACGGGAGGGCTTACCATCTGGCCCCAGTGCTGCAATGATAC
CGCGAGACCCACGCTCACCGGCTCCAGATTTATCAGCAATAAACCAGCCAGCCGGAAGGGCCGAGCGCAG
AAGTGGTCCTGCAACTTTATCCGCCTCCATCCAGTCTATTAATTGTTGCCGGGAAGCTAGAGTAAGTAGT
TCGCCAGTTAATAGTTTGCGCAACGTTGTTGCCATTGCTACAGGCATCGTGGTGTCACGCTCGTCGTTTG
GTATGGCTTCATTCAGCTCCGGTTCCCAACGATCAAGGCGAGTTACATGATCCCCCATGTTGTGCAAAAA
AGCGGTTAGCTCCTTCGGTCCTCCGATCGTTGTCAGAAGTAAGTTGGCCGCAGTGTTATCACTCATGGTT
ATGGCAGCACTGCATAATTCTCTTACTGTCATGCCATCCGTAAGATGCTTTTCTGTGACTGGTGAGTACT
CAACCAAGTCATTCTGAGAATAGTGTATGCGGCGACCGAGTTGCTCTTGCCCGGCGTCAATACGGGATAA
TACCGCGCCACATAGCAGAACTTTAAAAGTGCTCATCATTGGAAAACGTTCTTCGGGGCGAAAACTCTCA
AGGATCTTACCGCTGTTGAGATCCAGTTCGATGTAACCCACTCGTGCACCCAACTGATCTTCAGCATCTT
TTACTTTCACCAGCGTTTCTGGGTGAGCAAAAACAGGAAGGCAAAATGCCGCAAAAAAGGGAATAAGGGC
GACACGGAAATGTTGAATACTCATACTCTTCCTTTTTCAATATTATTGAAGCATTTATCAGGGTTATTGT
CTCATGAGCGGATACATATTTGAATGTATTTAGAAAAATAAACAAATAGGGGTTCCGCGCACATTTCCCC
GAAAAGTGCCACCTGACGTCGACGGATCGGGAGATCAACTTGTTTATTGCAGCTTATAATGGTTACAAAT
AAAGCAATAGCATCACAAATTTCACAAATAAAGCATTTTTTTCACTGCATTCTAGTTGTGGTTTGTCCAA
ACTCATCAATGTATCTTATCATGTCTGGATCAACTGGATAACTCAAGCTAACCAAAATCATCCCAAACTT
CCCACCCCATACCCTATTACCACTGCCAATTACCTGTGGTTTCATTTACTCTAAACCTGTGATTCCTCTG
AATTATTTTCATTTTAAAGAAATTGTATTTGTTAAATATGTACTACAAACTTAGTAGT
Features (pLannotate 1.2.2; 24 found; start..end, strand, type, name):
    377..634     +  LTR            5' LTR (truncated): truncated 5' long terminal repeat (LTR) from HIV-1
    681..806     +  misc_feature   HIV-1 Ψ: packaging signal of human immunodeficiency virus type 1
    790..1128    +  CDS            HIV-1 gag (fragment): gag protein from human immunodeficiency virus 1; gag
   1303..1536    +  misc_feature   RRE: The Rev response element (RRE) of HIV-1 allows for Rev-dependent mRNA export from the nucleus to the cytoplasm.
   1913..2013    +  CDS            Rev (fragment): human immunodeficiency virus 1 (HIV-1) Rev protein; rev; enhances nuclear export of unspliced and incompletely spliced viral mRNAs
   2028..2143    +  misc_feature   cPPT/CTS: central polypurine tract and central termination sequence of HIV-1 (lacking the first T)
   2221..2432    +  promoter       EF-1α core promoter: core promoter for human elongation factor EF-1α
   2433..3371    +  intron         EF-1α intron A: intron upstream of the start codon of human EF-1α
   3408..5426    +  CDS            Ndc1: NDC1_MOUSE - Also known as Tmem48. Experimental evidence at protein level: Swiss-Prot protein existence level 1. Component of the nuclear pore complex (NPC), which plays a key role in de novo assembly and insertion of NPC in the nuclear envelope. Required for NPC and nuclear envelope assembly, possibly by forming a link between the nuclear envelope membrane and soluble nucleoporins, thereby anchoring the NPC in the membrane (By similarity). From Mus musculus (Mouse).
   5454..5495    +  CDS            V5 tag: epitope tag from simian virus 5
   5620..6181    +  misc_feature   IRES: internal ribosome entry site (IRES) of the encephalomyocarditis virus (EMCV)
   6184..6783    +  CDS            PuroR: puromycin N-acetyltransferase; pac from Streptomyces alboniger; confers resistance to puromycin
   6807..7395    +  misc_feature   WPRE: woodchuck hepatitis virus posttranscriptional regulatory element
   7412..7930    +  CDS            nef (fragment): NEF_HV1BR - Experimental evidence at protein level: Swiss-Prot protein existence level 1. Extracellular Nef protein targets CD4(+) T-lymphocytes for apoptosis by interacting with CXCR4 surface receptors (PubMed:14990729). From Human immunodeficiency virus type 1 group M subtype B (isolate BRU/LAI) (HIV-1).
   7978..8235    +  LTR            5' LTR (truncated): truncated 5' long terminal repeat (LTR) from HIV-1
   8385..8407    -  protein_bind   lac operator (fragment): The lac repressor binds to the lac operator to inhibit transcription in E. coli. This inhibition can be relieved by adding lactose or isopropyl-β-D-thiogalactopyranoside (IPTG). lac repressor encoded by lacI
   8411..8441    -  promoter       lac promoter: promoter for the E. coli lac operon
   8456..8477    -  protein_bind   CAP binding site: CAP binding activates transcription in the presence of cAMP. E. coli catabolite activator protein
   8490..8582    -  CDS            lacI (fragment): lac repressor; lacI; The lac repressor binds to the lac operator to inhibit transcription in E. coli. This inhibition can be relieved by adding lactose or isopropyl-β-D-thiogalactopyranoside (IPTG).
   8765..9353    -  rep_origin     ori: high-copy-number ColE1/pMB1/pBR322/pUC origin of replication
   9524..10384   -  CDS            AmpR: β-lactamase; bla; confers resistance to ampicillin, carbenicillin, and related antibiotics
  10385..10489   -  promoter       AmpR promoter: bla
  10537..10671   +  polyA_signal   SV40 poly(A) signal: SV40 polyadenylation signal
  10838..329     +  CDS            nef (fragment) (across the origin): NEF_HV1BR - Experimental evidence at protein level: Swiss-Prot protein existence level 1. Extracellular Nef protein targets CD4(+) T-lymphocytes for apoptosis by interacting with CXCR4 surface receptors (PubMed:14990729). From Human immunodeficiency virus type 1 group M subtype B (isolate BRU/LAI) (HIV-1).
