[The description below was written by a language model from this plasmid's Addgene catalogue record and pLannotate feature annotations shown in this document.]
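Description:
pLV Ndc1-V5 is an HIV-1-derived lentiviral transfer plasmid for expressing mouse Ndc1 (also known as Tmem48) with a C-terminal V5 epitope tag in mammalian cells. It is built on the pLV-EF1a-IRES-Puro backbone, with the insert introduced by Gibson cloning. In bacteria the plasmid is maintained through a high-copy ColE1/pUC-type origin and selected with ampicillin via the β-lactamase gene. Remnants of a lac promoter/operator region and an SV40 polyadenylation signal also sit in the backbone.

The viral portion is flanked by two HIV-1 LTRs, both annotated as truncated. It carries the Ψ packaging signal with an adjoining gag fragment, the Rev response element for Rev-dependent nuclear export of the genomic RNA, and the cPPT/CTS, a standard element that improves transduction. Short nef- and rev-derived fragments annotated near these elements are residual viral sequence rather than functional genes.

Within this frame, the human EF-1α core promoter together with its intron A drives a single bicistronic transcript. The Ndc1 coding sequence is followed by the V5 tag, then an EMCV IRES that allows cap-independent translation of puromycin N-acetyltransferase. Puromycin selection therefore enriches for cells that also express the tagged protein. A WPRE downstream of the cassette enhances transcript stability and expression.

Ndc1 is a transmembrane nucleoporin involved in nuclear pore complex assembly and anchoring in the nuclear envelope. The construct is suited to generating stably transduced cell populations in which Ndc1 can be detected, localised or immunoprecipitated through the V5 epitope. The record itself gives the purpose only as lentiviral expression of mouse Ndc1-V5.
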