Addgene plasmid #175115: pLV Ndc1-V5
Purpose: Lentiviral expression of mouse Ndc1-V5
Depositing lab: Larry Gerace. Depositing organization: Scripps California (The Scripps Research Institute).
Backbone
  Vector backbone: pLV-EF1a-IRES-Puro
  Backbone manufacturer: Tobias Meyer (Addgene plasmid # 85132)
  Vector type: Mammalian Expression, Lentiviral
Growth in bacteria
  Bacterial resistance: Ampicillin, 100 μg/mL
  Growth temperature: 30°C
  Growth strain: NEB Stable
  Copy number: High Copy
Gene/Insert
  Gene/Insert name: Ndc1 (alt name: Tmem48)
  Species: M. musculus (mouse)
  Entrez Gene: Ndc1 (a.k.a. 2810475A17Rik, AI450313, Tmem48, s, sks)
  Tag / fusion protein: V5 (C terminal on insert)
  Cloning method: Gibson Cloning
Terms and licenses: Academic/Nonprofit Terms; Industry Terms: Not Available to Industry
How to cite: pLV Ndc1-V5 was a gift from Larry Gerace (Addgene plasmid # 175115 ; http://n2t.net/addgene:175115 ; RRID:Addgene_175115)
